>Addgene plasmid #217252 | pMV-Senkusha1 | addgene full sequence | sequence record 441660 | Addgene NGS Result
AAAAATAAACAAATAGGGGTTCCGCGCACATTTCCCCGAAAAGTGCCACCTGACGTCTAAGAAACCATTA
TTATCATGACATTAACCTATAAAAATAGGCGTATCACGAGGCCCTTTCGTTGTAAAACGACGGCCAGTCG
AACCACGCAATGCGTCTCGATCCGCAGTGTCTTGCGTCTCTCAATTGTAAAGACATTGGCTGTTTCCGAA
ACCACACACTCGTTCCCTATTCACTACTCACTACATGGGGGACATGGATTGAGTGAACTACGTAGCGCAC
TCAATTTAAAGTTAGCATTCGGACACTACGGCGTCATTTACGGCGCACGTAAAGTGACGTCATGGTGTCG
CATAATAATTACGAACCGGTCGCCGGGAAAAGTGGCCAGGTCCATTTAATTATTTTAACCCATCCGAAAC
AACATTCAGCGGTCGTTTTATGAAAATGCAATATTTTACCCTATAATTAACTTTATATAATAAAATAAAA
TATTAATGTCAATAATAATACAATAATAATTACTTATTACCTAAAATAATTAGTGTCCCTTGACATTTTC
AAGCCAAGACGTGATGGCACATTCTCAAGTCATATTCCGCTGTAGTGAAAACATTTAATAAAGCAATTTT
TCATCAAGAAATGGATCCAGAGCTACTTTTCATCTTTGTAAATATTCTTTTACTGAGATCCTGTCGCCTG
GTGAGGAACAGACGATTCCGAAGAACAATTTTAAGTGAGGGGCGGGGGATCAGTGAAGATTGATTGATTT
TTTTTTTTTTACACATTTATGTTGTAATATTTTAAGATGATCATATTGGACCCCTACTGAAAAAAATTGT
AAACTACACATTGATTTCTTATTTCCCAAAAATTTCATATATCAAACCGCACAGTAGAAATTACGTTAAA
AAAAACTTTTTTACCTACAGAACGAGCACCCATCACATTATTGTGTGAGGAACAGGCATGTTCCACTGCT
GGCGACCGGTGCTAGCAATTCTACCGGGTAGGGGAGGCGCTTTTCCCAAGGCAGTCTGGAGCATGCGCTT
TAGCAGCCCCGCTGGGCACTTGGCGCTACACAAGTGGCCTCTGGCCTCGCACACATTCCACATCCACCGG
TAGGCGCCAACCGGCTCCGTTCTTTGGTGGCCCCTTCGCGCCACCTTCTACTCCTCCCCTAGTCAGGAAG
TTCCCCCCCGCCCCGCAGCTCGCGTCGTGCAGGACGTGACAAATGGAAGTAGCACGTCTCACTAGTCTCG
TGCAGATGGACAGCACCGCTGAGCAATGGAAGCGGGTAGGCCTTTGGGGCAGCGGCCAATAGCAGCTTTG
CTCCTTCGCTTTCTGGGCTCAGAGGCTGGGAAGGGGTGGGTCCGGGGGCGGGCTCAGGGGCGGGCTCAGG
GGCGGGGCGGGCGCCCGAAGGTCCTCCGGAGGCCCGGCATTCTGCACGCTTCAAAAGCGCACGTCTGCCG
CGCTGTTCTCCTCTTCCTCATCTCCGGGCCTTTCGACCTGCAGCCAACGCCACCATGGGGACCGAGTACA
AGCCCACGGTGCGCCTCGCCACCCGCGACGACGTCCCCCGGGCCGTACGCACCCTCGCCGCCGCGTTCGC
CGACTACCCCGCCACGCGCCACACCGTCGACCCGGACCGCCACATCGAGCGGGTCACCGAGCTGCAAGAA
CTCTTCCTCACGCGCGTCGGGCTCGACATCGGCAAGGTGTGGGTCGCGGACGACGGCGCCGCGGTGGCGG
TCTGGACCACGCCGGAGAGCGTCGAAGCGGGGGCGGTGTTCGCCGAGATCGGCCCGCGCATGGCCGAGTT
GAGCGGTTCCCGGCTGGCCGCGCAGCAACAGATGGAAGGCCTCCTGGCGCCGCACCGGCCCAAGGAGCCC
GCGTGGTTCCTGGCCACCGTCGGCGTCTCGCCCGACCACCAGGGCAAGGGTCTGGGCAGCGCCGTCGTGC
TCCCCGGAGTGGAGGCGGCCGAGCGCGCCGGGGTGCCCGCCTTCCTGGAGACCTCCGCGCCCCGCAACCT
CCCCTTCTACGAGCGGCTCGGCTTCACCGTCACCGCCGACGTCGAGGTGCCCGAAGGACCGCGCACCTGG
TGCATGACCCGCAAGCCCGGTGCCATCGATGCCACTAACTTCTCCCTGTTGAAACAAGCAGGGGATGTCG
AAGAGAATCCCGGGCCAATGGTGAGCAAGGGCGAGGAGCTGTTCACCGGGGTGGTGCCCATCCTGGTCGA
GCTGGACGGCGACGTAAACGGCCACAAGTTCAGCGTGTCCGGCGAGGGCGAGGGCGATGCCACCTACGGC
AAGCTGACCCTGAAGTTCATCTGCACCACCGGCAAGCTGCCCGTGCCCTGGCCCACCCTCGTGACCACCC
TGACCTACGGCGTGCAGTGCTTCAGCCGCTACCCCGACCACATGAAGCAGCACGACTTCTTCAAGTCCGC
CATGCCCGAAGGCTACGTCCAGGAGCGCACCATCTTCTTCAAGGACGACGGCAACTACAAGACCCGCGCC
GAGGTGAAGTTCGAGGGCGACACCCTGGTGAACCGCATCGAGCTGAAGGGCATCGACTTCAAGGAGGACG
GCAACATCCTGGGGCACAAGCTGGAGTACAACTACAACAGCCACAACGTCTATATCATGGCCGACAAGCA
GAAGAACGGCATCAAGGTGAACTTCAAGATCCGCCACAACATCGAGGACGGCAGCGTGCAGCTCGCCGAC
CACTACCAGCAGAACACCCCCATCGGCGACGGCCCCGTGCTGCTGCCCGACAACCACTACCTGAGCACCC
AGTCCGCCCTGAGCAAAGACCCCAACGAGAAGCGCGATCACATGGTCCTGCTGGAGTTCGTGACCGCCGC
CGGGATCACTCTCGGCATGGACGAGCTGTACAAGTAATTAATTAAGCTCGCTGATCAGCCTCGACTGTGC
CTTCTAGTTGCCAGCCATCTGTTGTTTGCCCCTCCCCCGTGCCTTCCTTGACCCTGGAAGGTGCCACTCC
CACTGTCCTTTCCTAATAAAATGAGGAAATTGCATCGCATTGTCTGAGTAGGTGTCATTCTATTCTGGGG
GGTGGGGTGGGGCAGGACAGCAAGGGGGAGGATTGGGAAGACAATAGCAGGCATGCTGGGGATGCGGTGG
GCTCTATGGCTTCTGAGGCGCGCCCTCGAGAGAAATCAGTTCAATCGATGAGTCTGCAGTATGTTTATAT
CACTCCAACAATATCTTAAATCTCCATTTAAAGTGTGACAACTCTAGTAAAGTATGATTAAAATGGTATG
AAAGAGCAACGAGCTAACTAATGCTTATAATCGCATAAATTCTAATGTCTTTAAGGCAAAAACATATTAT
ACAGGAAGCATCAATGTGTCACTAAAGTGAAAGAATTTGACGCTTTAGTATGAAATGTGAAACAAACAGC
GGACAATACATACATTTGTAAGTCATCTCTCCTTGTTTACCCGCCATTGATAGATTGTCACGTGATACCG
TAAAGGCTGATGGGATACATTTTCCGAGTTAGGGTGCATCGGTTGTACACTACTTTTCGCAGTGCATTGT
GGGATACATTGAGTGCACTACATAGGGTACAGCGATGCTCACTAACAATTCGGACACTATTTCAAAATGG
CGTCCACACTATTGAGTGCACTATGTAGGGTATAGGGGGTGGTTTCGGAAACAGCCATGGTGTCTTGGGC
CCAGAGACGGAGTCACTGCCAACCGAGACGGTCATAGCTGTTTCCTGTGTGCCGCTTCCTCGCTCACTGA
CTCGCTGCGCTCGGTCGTTCGGCTGCGGCGAGCGGTATCAGCTCACTCAAAGGCGGTAATACGGTTACCC
ACAGAATCAGGGGATAACGCAGGAAAGAACATGTGAGCAAAAGGCCAGCAAAAGGCCAGGAACCGTAAAA
AGGCCGCGTTGCTGGCGTTTTTCCATAGGCTCCGCCCCCCTGACGAGCATCACAAAAATCGACGCTCAAG
TCAGAGGTGGCGAAACCCGACAGGACTATAAAGATACCAGGCGTTTCCCCCTGGAAGCTCCCTCGTGCGC
TCTCCTGTTCCGACCCTGCCGCTTACCGGATACCTGTCCGCCTTTCTCCCTTCGGGAAGCGTGGCGCTTT
CTCATAGCTCACGCTGTAGGTATCTCAGTTCGGTGTAGGTCGTTCGCTCCAAGCTGGGCTGTGTGCACGA
ACCCCCCGTTCAGCCCGACCGCTGCGCCTTATCCGGTAACTATCGTCTTGAGTCCAACCCGGTAAGACAC
GACTTATCGCCACTGGCAGCAGCCACTGGTAACAGGATTAGCAGAGCGAGGTATGTAGGCGGTGCTACAG
AGTTCTTGAAGTGGTGGCCTAACTACGGCTACACTAGAAGAACAGTATTTGGTATCTGCGCTCTGCTGAA
GCCAGTTACCTTCGGAAAAAGAGTTGGTAGCTCTTGATCCGGCAAACAAACCACCGCTGGTAGCGGTGGT
TTTTTTGTTTGCAAGCAGCAGATTACGCGCAGAAAAAAAGGATCTCAAGAAGATCCTTTGATCTTTTCTA
CGGGGTCTGACGCTCAGTGGAACGAAAACTCACGTTAAGGGATTTTGGTCATGAGATTATCAAAAAGGAT
CTTCACCTAGATCCTTTTAAATTAAAAATGAAGTTTTAAATCAATCTAAAGTATATATGAGTAAACTTGG
TCTGACAGTTACCAATGCTTAATCAGTGAGGCACCTATCTCAGCGATCTGTCTCTTTCGTTCATCCATAG
TTGCCTGACTCCCCGTCGTGTAGATAACTACGATACGGGAGGGCTTACCATCTGGCCCCAGTGCTGCAAT
AATACCGCGGGACCCACGCTCACCGGCTCCAGATTTATCAGCAATAAACCAGCCAGCCGGAAGGGCCGAG
CGCAGAAGTGGTCCTGCAACTTTATCCGCCTCCATCCAGTCTATTAATTGTTGCCGGGAAGCTAGAGTAA
GTAGTTCGCCAGTTAATAGTTTGCGCAACGTTGTTGCCATCGCTACAGGCATCGTGGTATCACGCTCGTC
GTTTGGTATGGCTTCATTCAGCTCCGGTTCCCAACGATCAAGGCGAGTTACATGATCCCCCATGTTGCGC
AAAAAAGCGGTTAGCTCCTTCGGTCCTCCGATCGTTGTCAGAAGTAAGTTGGCCGCCGTGTTATCACTCA
TGGTTATGGCAGCACTACATAATTCTCTTACTGTCATGCCATCCGTAAGATGCTTTTCTGTGACTGGTGA
GTACTCAACCAAGTCATTCTGAGAATAGTGTATGCGGCGACCGAGTTGCTCTTGCCCGGCGTCAATACGG
GATAATACCGCGCCACATAGCAGAACTTTAAAAGTGCTCATCATTGGAAAACGTTCTTCGGGGCGAAAAC
TCTCAAGGATCTTACCGCTGTTGAGATCCAGTTCGATGTAACCCACTCGTGCACCCAACTGATCTTCAGC
ATCTTTTACTTTCACCAGCGTTTCTGGGTGAGCAAAAACAGGAAGGCAAAATGCCGCAAAAAAGGGAATA
AGGGCGACACGGAAATGTTGAATACTCATACTCTTCCTTTTTCAATATTATTGAAGCATTTATCAGGGTT
ATTGTCTCATGAGCGGATACATATTTGAATGTATTTAG
Features (pLannotate 1.2.2; 9 found; start..end, strand, type, name):
    118..138     -  CDS            lacZα (fragment): LacZα fragment of β-galactosidase; lacZ fragment
    480..496     +  terminator     IE1 terminator (fragment): terminator of the ie1 gene from the baculovirus Autographa californica
   1006..1505    +  promoter       PGK promoter: mouse phosphoglycerate kinase 1 promoter
   1530..2124    +  CDS            PuroR (fragment): puromycin N-acetyltransferase; pac from Streptomyces alboniger; confers resistance to puromycin
   2188..2907    +  CDS            EGFP: the original enhanced GFP (Yang et al., 1996) mammalian codon-optimized
   2935..3159    +  polyA_signal   bGH poly(A) signal: bovine growth hormone polyadenylation signal
   3940..4528    -  rep_origin     ori: high-copy-number ColE1/pMB1/pBR322/pUC origin of replication
   4699..5559    -  CDS            AmpR: β-lactamase; bla; confers resistance to ampicillin, carbenicillin, and related antibiotics
   5560..26      -  promoter       AmpR promoter (across the origin): bla
