[The description below was written by a language model from this plasmid's Addgene catalogue record and pLannotate feature annotations shown in this document.]
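Description:
pMV-Senkusha1 is a 5.6 kb donor plasmid for the Senkusha1 DNA transposon, built on the pMV backbone and catalogued as a mammalian expression vector. It is maintained in E. coli through a high-copy ColE1/pUC-type origin and selected with ampicillin via the β-lactamase gene and its native promoter. A short lacZα remnant is left over from the cloning backbone and has no evident function here.

The recorded insert is the pair of synthetic terminal inverted repeats (TIRs) of Senkusha1, the sequences a cognate transposase recognises in order to excise the intervening DNA and integrate it into a genome. The TIRs are not individually annotated in the feature table, so their exact positions and lengths cannot be given, but the unannotated stretches on either side of the reporter cassette are the likely location. The cargo is a mammalian selection and reporter unit: the mouse PGK promoter drives a puromycin N-acetyltransferase coding sequence followed closely by EGFP, and the unit is closed by the bovine growth hormone polyadenylation signal. The small gap between the two reading frames, with PuroR annotated as a fragment, suggests a fused or linker-joined (for example 2A-type) arrangement, though the record does not state this. A tiny match to the baculovirus ie1 terminator upstream of the promoter may simply be an incidental hit.

No transposase is encoded on this plasmid, so it would have to be supplied in trans, presumably from a separate helper construct. Stable puromycin resistance and EGFP fluorescence then report genomic integration of the cargo, consistent with the plasmid's origin in a survey of DNA transposon activity in human cells aimed at expanding genome engineering tools.
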