Addgene plasmid #217252: pMV-Senkusha1
Purpose: Donor plasmid of Senkusha1 Transposon
Depositing lab: Yong E Zhang. Depositing organization: Institute of Zoology, Chinese Academy of Sciences. Publication: Heterologous survey of 130 DNA transposons in human cells highlights their functional divergence and expands the genome engineering toolbox. Zhang T, Tan S, Tang N, Li Y, Zhang C, Sun J, Guo Y, Gao H, Cai Y, Sun W, Wang C, Fu L, Ma H, Wu Y, Hu X, Zhang X, Gee P, Yan W, Zhao Y, Chen Q, Guo B, Wang H, Zhang YE. Cell. 2024 Jul 11;187(14):3741-3760.e30. doi: 10.1016/j.cell.2024.05.007. Epub 2024 Jun 5. PubMed 38843831.
Backbone
  Vector backbone: pMV
  Vector type: Mammalian Expression
Growth in bacteria
  Bacterial resistance: Ampicillin, 100 μg/mL
  Growth temperature: 37°C
  Growth strain: DH5alpha
  Copy number: High Copy
Gene/Insert
  Gene/Insert name: TIRs of Senkusha1 transposon
  Species: Synthetic
  Cloning method: Restriction Enzyme; 5′ cloning site Unknown (unknown if destroyed); 3′ cloning site Unknown (unknown if destroyed)
Terms and licenses: Academic/Nonprofit Terms; Industry Terms: Not Available to Industry
How to cite: pMV-Senkusha1 was a gift from Yong E Zhang (Addgene plasmid # 217252 ; http://n2t.net/addgene:217252 ; RRID:Addgene_217252)
